>Addgene plasmid #209447 | pCRISPR-cBEST-v2-kasOP* | addgene full sequence | sequence record 416622 | Addgene NGS Result
GGCCGTCGACGACGACGCGTCCGCCTGCCTGCTTTTGGCCGGCGGGCCGGGCCGCGGTTGTCCGCCGGGT
CGGACCGGTCCCTTGGTCGACCGATGCCTCGGCCACGACGATGCTGGGCCCGAAGCGGTACGCGACCCGT
GCCGGGCCGCAGCGGATCGCGGCAGCAGGAGCTCCCCGCCCGCCACGGCTGGCTGGATGGTCGCCTCACG
CGCCCGCAGGGGTGACGGCGTGGGTGCGGCGGTCAGCCCCGTGATCGGGCGTCAGACGGCCGCTGAGGGA
CCGCGACCACCCCTCCCTTCCCGCCTGCCGTCTTTCACCGCCCGGCCGGTCCGCAGACGCCGTACGGCCA
GGCCACGGAGGATTACGGGCAGATGGCGCCCACCCGGCACCCGGGCTGGGGCACCCTGGACAGCACGAAG
GTCCGCCCCACTCACCGGGGCGGGCCTTCGCGTTGAGCTAGAGTTCCCGCCAGCCTCGCAGAGCAGGATT
CCCGTTGAGCACCGCCAGGTGCGAATAAGGGACAGTGAAGAAGGAACACCCGCTCGCGGGTGGGCCTACT
TCACCTATCCTGCCCGGCTGACGCCGTTGGATACACCAAGGAAAGTCTACACGAACCCTTTGGCAAAATC
CTGTATATCGTGCGAAAAAGGATGGATATACCGAAAAAATCGCTATAATGACCCCGAAGCAGGGTTATGC
AGCGGAAAATGCAGCTCACGGTAACTGATGCCGTATTTGCAGTACCAGCGTACGGCCCACAGAATGATGT
CACGCTGAAAATGCCGGCCTTTGAATGGGTTCATGTGCAGCTCCATAAGCAAAAGGGGATGATAAGTTTA
TCACCACCGACTATTTGCAACAGTGCCGTTGATCGTGCTATGATCGACTGATGTCATCAGCGGTGGAGTG
CAATGTCGTGCAATACGAATGGCGAAAAGCCGAGCTCATCGGTCAGCTTCTCAACCTTGGGGTTACCCCC
GGCGGTGTGCTGCTGGTCCACAGCTCCTTCCGTAGCGTCCGGCCCCTCGAAGATGGGCCACTTGGACTGA
TCGAGGCCCTGCGTGCTGCGCTGGGTCCGGGAGGGACGCTCGTCATGCCCTCGTGGTCAGGTCTGGACGA
CGAGCCGTTCGATCCTGCCACGTCGCCCGTTACACCGGACCTTGGAGTTGTCTCTGACTCATTCTGGCGC
CTGCCAAATGTAAAGCGCAGCGCCCATCCATTTGCCTTTGCGGCAGCGGGGCCACAGGCAGAGCAGATCA
TCTCTGATCCATTGCCCCTGCCACCTCACTCGCCTGCAAGCCCGGTCGCCCGTGTCCATGAACTCGATGG
GCAGGTACTTCTCCTCGGCGTGGGACACGATGCCAACACGACGCTGCATCTTGCCGAGTTGTTGGCAAAG
GTTCCCTATGGGGTGCCGAGACACTGCACCATTCTTCAGGATGGCAAGTTGGTACGCGTCGATTATCTCG
AGAATGACCACTGCTGTGAGCGCTTTGCCTTGGCGGACAGGTGGCTCAAGGAGAAGAGCCTTCAGAAGGA
AGGTCCAGTCGGTCATGCCTTTGCTCGGTTGATCCGCTCCCGCGACATTGTGGCGACAGCCCTGGGTCAA
CTGGGCCGAGATCCGTTGATCTTCCTGCATCCGCCAGAGGCGGGATGCGAAGAATGCGATGCCGCTCGCC
AGTCGATTGGCTGAGCTCATAAGTTCCTATTCCGAAGTTCCTATTCGAAATGACCGACCAAGCGACGCCC
AACCTGCCATCACGAGATTTCGATTCCACCGCCGCCTTCTATGAAAGGTTGGGCTTCGGAATCGTTTTCC
GGGACGCCGGCTGGATGATCCTCCAGCGCGGGGATCTCATGCTGGAGTTCTTCGCCCACCCCAAAAGGAT
CTAGGTGAAGATCCTTTTTGATAATCTCATGACCAAAATCCCTTAACGTGAGTTTTCGTTCCACTGAGCG
TCAGACCCCGTAGAAAAGATCAAAGGATCTTCTTGAGATCCTTTTTTTCTGCGCGTAATCTGCTGCTTGC
AAACAAAAAAACCACCGCTACCAGCGGTGGTTTGTTTGCCGGATCAAGAGCTACCAACTCTTTTTCCGAA
GGTAACTGGCTTCAGCAGAGCGCAGATACCAAATACTGTTCTTCTAGTGTAGCCGTAGTTAGGCCACCAC
TTCAAGAACTCTGTAGCACCGCCTACATACCTCGCTCTGCTAATCCTGTTACCAGTGGCTGCTGCCAGTG
GCGATAAGTCGTGTCTTACCGGGTTGGACTCAAGACGATAGTTACCGGATAAGGCGCAGCGGTCGGGCTG
AACGGGGGGTCGTGCACACAGCCCAGCTTGGAGCGAACGACCTACACCGAACTGAGATACCTACAGCGTG
AGCTATGAGAAAGCGCCACGCTTCCCGAAGGGAGAAAGGCGGACAGGTATCCGGTAAGCGGCAGGGTCGG
AACAGGAGAGCGCACGAGGGAGCTTCCAGGGGGAAACGCCTGGTATCTTTATAGTCCTGTCGGGTTTCGC
CACCTCTGACTTGAGCGTCGATTTTTGTGATGCTCGTCAGGGGGGCGGAGCCTATGGAAAAACGCCAGCA
ACGCGGCCTTTTTACGGTTCCTGGCCTTTTGCTGGCCTTTTGCTCACATGTTCTTTCCTGCGTTATCCCC
TGATTCTGTGGATAACCGTATTACCGCCTTTGAGTGAGCTGATACCGCTCGCCGCAGCCGAACGACCGAG
CGCAGCGAGTCAGTGAGCGAGGAAGCGGAAGAGCGCCCAATACGCAAACCGCCTCTCCCCGCGCGTTGGC
CGATTCATTAATGCAGCTGGCACGACAGGTTTCCCGACTGGAAAGCGGGCAGTGAGCGCAACGCAATTAA
TGTGAGTTAGCTCACTCATTAGGCACCCCAGGCTTTACACTTTATGCTTCCGGCTCGTATGTTGTGTGGA
ATTGTGAGCGGATAACAATTTCACACAGGAAACAGCTATGACATGATTACGAATTGTACAAGCTTTGTTC
ACATTCGAACCGTCTCTGCTTTGACAACATGCTGTGCGGTGTTGTAAAGTCGTGGCCAGCTAGCGTCAGA
TCCATGGTTTTAGAGCTAGAAATAGCAAGTTAAAATAAGGCTAGTCCGTTATCAACTTGAAAAAGTGGCA
CCGAGTCGGTGCTTTTTTTACGTAGGCGTCAGCTACGATGTTCCGGGGACTGCTGATCCGGTCAGCAGGT
GGAAGAGGGACTGGATTCCAAAGTTCTCAATGCTGCTTGCTGTTCTTGAATGGGGGGTCGTTGACGACGA
CATGGCTCGATTGGCGCGACAAGTTGCTGCGATTCTCACCAATAAAAAACGCCCGGCGGCAACCGAGCGT
TCTGAACAAATCCAGATGGAGTTCTGAGGTCATTACTGGACCGGATCGGGGATCTGGGCTGAGGGAGCCG
ACGGCACGCGGCGGCTCACGGCGTGGCACGCGGAACGTCCGGGCTTGCACCTCACGTCACGTGAGGAGGC
AGCGTGGACGGCGTCAGAGAAGGGAGCGGACATATGTCCTCCGAGACCGGCCCCGTGGCCGTGGACCCGA
CCCTGCGTCGCCGCATCGAGCCGCACGAGTTCGAGGTCTTCTTCGACCCGCGCGAGCTGCGCAAGGAGAC
CTGCCTGCTGTACGAGATCAACTGGGGCGGCCGGCACTCCATCTGGCGCCACACCTCGCAGAACACCAAC
AAGCACGTCGAGGTCAACTTCATCGAGAAGTTCACCACCGAGCGGTACTTCTGCCCGAACACCCGCTGCT
CCATCACCTGGTTCCTGTCCTGGTCCCCCTGCGGCGAGTGCTCCCGGGCCATCACCGAGTTCCTGTCCCG
CTACCCGCACGTCACCCTGTTCATCTACATCGCCCGGCTGTACCACCACGCCGACCCGCGCAACCGGCAG
GGCCTGCGCGACCTGATCTCCTCCGGCGTCACCATCCAGATCATGACCGAGCAGGAGTCCGGCTACTGCT
GGCGGAACTTCGTCAACTACTCCCCGTCCAACGAGGCCCACTGGCCCCGCTACCCGCACCTGTGGGTCCG
CCTGTACGTCCTGGAGCTGTACTGCATCATCCTGGGCCTGCCGCCCTGCCTGAACATCCTGCGTCGCAAG
CAGCCGCAGCTGACCTTCTTCACCATCGCCCTCCAGTCCTGCCACTACCAGCGCCTGCCGCCCCACATCC
TGTGGGCCACCGGCCTGAAGTCCGGCTCCGAGACCCCGGGCACCTCGGAGTCCGCCACCCCGGAGTCCGA
CAAGAAGTACTCCATCGGCCTCGCGATCGGCACCAACTCCGTGGGCTGGGCGGTCATCACCGACGAGTAC
AAGGTCCCCTCCAAGAAGTTCAAGGTCCTGGGCAACACCGACCGGCACTCGATCAAGAAGAACCTGATCG
GCGCCCTGCTCTTCGACAGCGGCGAGACCGCCGAGGCGACCCGCCTGAAGCGGACCGCGCGTCGCCGCTA
CACCCGGCGCAAGAACCGCATCTGCTACCTGCAGGAAATCTTCTCCAACGAGATGGCCAAGGTGGACGAC
TCGTTCTTCCACCGCCTGGAGGAGAGCTTCCTGGTGGAGGAGGACAAGAAGCACGAGCGCCACCCGATCT
TCGGCAACATCGTGGACGAGGTGGCCTACCACGAGAAGTACCCCACCATCTACCACCTCCGCAAGAAGCT
GGTGGACTCGACCGACAAGGCGGACCTGCGGCTCATCTACCTGGCCCTCGCGCACATGATCAAGTTCCGC
GGCCACTTCCTCATCGAGGGCGACCTGAACCCGGACAACTCCGACGTGGACAAGCTCTTCATCCAGCTGG
TGCAGACCTACAACCAGCTGTTCGAGGAGAACCCCATCAACGCCAGCGGCGTGGACGCCAAGGCGATCCT
CTCCGCGCGCCTGAGCAAGTCCCGGCGCCTGGAGAACCTCATCGCCCAGCTGCCGGGCGAGAAGAAGAAC
GGCCTCTTCGGCAACCTGATCGCGCTGTCGCTCGGCCTGACCCCCAACTTCAAGAGCAACTTCGACCTGG
CCGAGGACGCGAAGCTCCAGCTGTCCAAGGACACCTACGACGACGACCTGGACAACCTGCTCGCCCAGAT
CGGCGACCAGTACGCGGACCTCTTCCTGGCCGCGAAGAACCTCTCGGACGCCATCCTGCTCAGCGACATC
CTGCGGGTCAACACCGAGATCACCAAGGCCCCGCTGTCGGCGAGCATGATCAAGCGGTACGACGAGCACC
ACCAGGACCTGACCCTGCTCAAGGCCCTCGTGCGCCAGCAGCTGCCCGAGAAGTACAAGGAAATCTTCTT
CGACCAGTCCAAGAACGGCTACGCCGGCTACATCGACGGCGGCGCGTCGCAGGAGGAGTTCTACAAGTTC
ATCAAGCCGATCCTGGAGAAGATGGACGGCACCGAGGAGCTGCTCGTCAAGCTGAACCGCGAGGACCTGC
TCCGCAAGCAGCGGACCTTCGACAACGGCTCCATCCCGCACCAGATCCACCTGGGCGAGCTCCACGCCAT
CCTCCGGCGCCAGGAGGACTTCTACCCCTTCCTGAAGGACAACCGCGAGAAGATCGAGAAGATCCTGACC
TTCCGCATCCCGTACTACGTCGGCCCCCTGGCCCGCGGCAACTCCCGGTTCGCGTGGATGACCCGGAAGT
CGGAGGAGACCATCACCCCGTGGAACTTCGAGGAGGTCGTGGACAAGGGCGCGTCCGCGCAGTCGTTCAT
CGAGCGCATGACCAACTTCGACAAGAACCTCCCGAACGAGAAGGTCCTGCCCAAGCACTCCCTGCTCTAC
GAGTACTTCACCGTGTACAACGAGCTGACCAAGGTCAAGTACGTGACCGAGGGCATGCGGAAGCCGGCCT
TCCTGTCGGGCGAGCAGAAGAAGGCGATCGTGGACCTGCTCTTCAAGACCAACCGCAAGGTCACCGTGAA
GCAGCTGAAGGAGGACTACTTCAAGAAGATCGAGTGCTTCGACTCCGTCGAGATCAGCGGCGTGGAGGAC
CGCTTCAACGCCTCCCTGGGCACCTACCACGACCTGCTCAAGATCATCAAGGACAAGGACTTCCTCGACA
ACGAGGAGAACGAGGACATCCTGGAGGACATCGTCCTCACCCTGACCCTCTTCGAGGACCGCGAGATGAT
CGAGGAGCGGCTCAAGACCTACGCCCACCTGTTCGACGACAAGGTGATGAAGCAGCTGAAGCGTCGCCGC
TACACCGGCTGGGGCCGCCTCTCCCGGAAGCTGATCAACGGCATCCGGGACAAGCAGAGCGGCAAGACCA
TCCTGGACTTCCTCAAGTCCGACGGCTTCGCCAACCGCAACTTCATGCAGCTCATCCACGACGACAGCCT
GACCTTCAAGGAGGACATCCAGAAGGCCCAGGTCTCGGGCCAGGGCGACAGCCTCCACGAGCACATCGCC
AACCTGGCGGGCTCCCCGGCGATCAAGAAGGGCATCCTCCAGACCGTCAAGGTCGTGGACGAGCTGGTCA
AGGTGATGGGCCGCCACAAGCCCGAGAACATCGTGATCGAGATGGCCCGGGAGAACCAGACCACCCAGAA
GGGCCAGAAGAACTCGCGCGAGCGGATGAAGCGGATCGAGGAGGGCATCAAGGAGCTCGGCAGCCAGATC
CTGAAGGAGCACCCGGTCGAGAACACCCAGCTGCAGAACGAGAAGCTGTACCTCTACTACCTGCAGAACG
GCCGCGACATGTACGTGGACCAGGAGCTCGACATCAACCGGCTGTCCGACTACGACGTGGACCACATCGT
GCCGCAGTCCTTCCTGAAGGACGACTCGATCGACAACAAGGTCCTGACCCGCTCGGACAAGAACCGGGGC
AAGTCCGACAACGTGCCCTCGGAGGAGGTCGTGAAGAAGATGAAGAACTACTGGCGCCAGCTGCTCAACG
CCAAGCTCATCACCCAGCGCAAGTTCGACAACCTGACCAAGGCCGAGCGGGGCGGCCTGAGCGAGCTCGA
CAAGGCGGGCTTCATCAAGCGCCAGCTGGTCGAGACCCGGCAGATCACCAAGCACGTGGCCCAGATCCTG
GACTCCCGGATGAACACCAAGTACGACGAGAACGACAAGCTGATCCGCGAGGTCAAGGTGATCACCCTCA
AGAGCAAGCTGGTCTCCGACTTCCGCAAGGACTTCCAGTTCTACAAGGTCCGGGAGATCAACAACTACCA
CCACGCCCACGACGCGTACCTGAACGCCGTCGTGGGCACCGCGCTGATCAAGAAGTACCCGAAGCTGGAG
TCCGAGTTCGTCTACGGCGACTACAAGGTCTACGACGTGCGCAAGATGATCGCCAAGAGCGAGCAGGAGA
TCGGCAAGGCCACCGCGAAGTACTTCTTCTACTCCAACATCATGAACTTCTTCAAGACCGAGATCACCCT
GGCCAACGGCGAGATCCGCAAGCGGCCCCTGATCGAGACCAACGGCGAGACCGGCGAGATCGTCTGGGAC
AAGGGCCGCGACTTCGCCACCGTCCGGAAGGTGCTGTCGATGCCGCAGGTCAACATCGTGAAGAAGACCG
AGGTGCAGACCGGCGGCTTCAGCAAGGAGTCCATCCTCCCCAAGCGCAACAGCGACAAGCTGATCGCCCG
GAAGAAGGACTGGGACCCGAAGAAGTACGGCGGCTTCGACAGCCCCACCGTCGCCTACTCCGTGCTGGTC
GTGGCGAAGGTCGAGAAGGGCAAGAGCAAGAAGCTGAAGTCCGTGAAGGAGCTGCTCGGCATCACCATCA
TGGAGCGCTCCTCGTTCGAGAAGAACCCGATCGACTTCCTGGAGGCCAAGGGCTACAAGGAGGTCAAGAA
GGACCTCATCATCAAGCTGCCCAAGTACAGCCTGTTCGAGCTGGAGAACGGCCGCAAGCGGATGCTCGCC
TCCGCGGGCGAGCTGCAGAAGGGCAACGAGCTGGCCCTCCCGTCGAAGTACGTCAACTTCCTGTACCTCG
CGTCCCACTACGAGAAGCTGAAGGGCTCGCCCGAGGACAACGAGCAGAAGCAGCTCTTCGTGGAGCAGCA
CAAGCACTACCTGGACGAGATCATCGAGCAGATCAGCGAGTTCAGCAAGCGCGTCATCCTGGCCGACGCG
AACCTCGACAAGGTGCTGTCCGCCTACAACAAGCACCGCGACAAGCCGATCCGGGAGCAGGCGGAGAACA
TCATCCACCTGTTCACCCTCACCAACCTGGGCGCCCCCGCCGCGTTCAAGTACTTCGACACCACCATCGA
CCGCAAGCGGTACACCTCCACCAAGGAGGTCCTCGACGCGACCCTGATCCACCAGAGCATCACCGGCCTG
TACGAGACCCGCATCGACCTGTCCCAGCTCGGCGGCGACTCCGGCGGCTCCACCAACCTGTCCGACATCA
TCGAGAAGGAGACCGGCAAGCAGCTGGTCATCCAGGAGTCCATCCTGATGCTGCCGGAGGAAGTCGAGGA
AGTCATCGGCAACAAGCCCGAGTCCGACATCCTGGTCCACACCGCCTACGACGAGTCCACCGACGAGAAC
GTCATGCTGCTGACCTCGGACGCCCCCGAGTACAAGCCCTGGGCCCTGGTCATCCAGGACTCCAACGGCG
AGAACAAGATCAAGATGCTGTGATCTAGAGGATCCCCGGGTACCGAGCTCGAATTCCCCA
[336 nt withheld, positions 8671-9006]
TCGTCGAAGGCACTAGAGGCCTATATGCGGGGATCGACCGCGCGGGTCCCGGACGGGGAAGAGCGGGGAG
CTTTGCCAGAGAGCGACGACTTCCCCTTGCGTTGGTGATTGCCGGTCAGGGCAGCCATCCGCCATCGTCG
CGTAGGGTGTCACACCCCAGGAATCGCGTCACTGAACACAGCAGCCGGTAGGACGACCATGACTGAGTTG
GACACCATCGCAAATCCGTCCGATCCCGCGGTGCAGCGGATCATCGATGTCACCAAGCCGTCGCGATCCA
ACATAAAGACAACGTTGATCGAGGACGTCGAGCCCCTCATGCACAGCATCGCGGCCGGGGTGGAGTTCAT
CGAGGTCTACGGCAGCGACAGCAGTCCTTTTCCATCTGAGTTGCTGGATCTGTGCGGGCGGCAGAACATA
CCGGTCCGCCTCATCGACTCCTCGATCGTCAACCAGTTGTTCAAGGGGGAGCGGAAGGCCAAGACATTCG
GCATCGCCCGCGTCCCTCGCCCGGCCAGGTTCGGCGATATCGCGAGCCGGCGTGGGGACGTCGTCGTTCT
CGACGGGGTGAAGATCGTCGGGAACATCGGCGCGATAGTACGCACGTCGCTCGCGCTCGGAGCGTCGGGG
ATCATCCTGGTCGACAGTGACATCACCAGCATCGCGGACCGGCGTCTCCAAAGGGCCAGCCGAGGTTACG
TCTTCTCCCTTCCCGTCGTTCTCTCCGGTCGCGAGGAGGCCATCGCCTTCATTCGGGACAGCGGTATGCA
GCTGATGACGCTCAAGGCGGATGGCGACATTTCCGTGAAGGAACTCGGGGACAATCCGGATCGGCTGGCC
TTGCTGTTCGGCAGCGAAAAGGGTGGGCCTTCCGACCTGTTCGAGGAGGCGTCTTCCGCCTCGGTTTCCA
TCCCCATGATGAGCCAGACCGAGTCTCTCAACGTTTCCGTTTCCCTCGGAATCGCGCTGCACGAGAGGAT
CGACAGGAATCTCGCGGCCAACCGATAAGCGCCTCTGTTCCTCGGACGCTCGGTTGCTCGACCTCGATTC
GTCAGTGATGATCAACAGGACCCAGAAATGGCACGAGCCCGGGATTGGCCTCCCGGGCTCGCCGCCCCCG
AACCGGCGCAGCATGCCGAGTGAGGACGTTTGCTCTGTGACGAGCGTACGAGAGAACAGCGCGTCGACAC
CACCGCGCCCCGCCGGACCGAAGTGCCACTGCGGCACCCCGATCGTCCACATCCCCGGGAAGCGCCCCAA
AATCTACTGCTCGGACGCCTGCCGAAAGCGCGCAAAGCGTCTCATTGCGGACCAGTCACGCAGCGTAGCA
AGCACGACTACAGCGGGTAATCCGGACGCGGGCTTTAGTAGTAAGGGAAAATCTCCGTCCACTGCAGGTC
AGAGCGCTGTAACTGGAACGGGTTCTACCCCAAACGAGGGTGCCGCGACAGCCGGGCGGGAGGACCCGCG
CGACGAGCGGTTCGCCCGGCGGGACCGGCACCAGACGGTGTCGCTGAACGAGGCGTTCAAGGGCTGCGGG
ACCCGGCTCACTGCCGGGACGGCCGAGCTGATGTGGAAGCCGGGCGAGGCGACGTGGGGCAACACGTGCC
GCTGCAACAACGTCCACACCTGCCCGTGGTGCATGAGCCGCATCCTGGCCGTACGGGGCTCGAACGTGCA
GCTCGCCGCCGACGGTCTCGCGGACGCCGGGTACGGGCTGCACCTTGGCACGAACACGTTGCGCCACTTC
GAGCGCATGGCGTTCGGCACCGTCCGCAAGGGAATGCGGCACGGCCTGGTCGCGGTCTTGCACGACGGCT
GGAAGGGCGCGTACGGCTCGTCCGGCCGCCGCTGGCGCACGATGCGCGACGACTTCGGGATCATCGGCTA
CGAGCGGGCCTTCGAGGACACCTTCGGCTGGGGCTCCGGCTGGCACCTGCACTGGCACACGCTCTGGGTC
ACCCGCGAGGTGCTCGGCCCGGACGCCCAGGCCGCGTTCCGCGACGCACTCGCCGGAGCCTGGGCCGCCG
GGGTCGAATCCGCGGGCGGCTACACCGTCAGCGAGACGTGCGACCGGCCCGGTTGCTCCTGTGAGGGCAA
GGGCCACGGCACCGACGTGCGCCCACTCAACGGCGCGGACGCCGCTGACGGCGATGCGGGCAAGCAGGCC
CGCTACCTCTACAAGGACGGCGACAAGACCAAGGGCGGCGTCGCCAAGATCGGCCTGGAGCTGGCCGGAC
AGAACTTCAAGGCCGGTCGCGGCGACGACCGCATGGGACCGCTCGACCTGGGCGACGCGGCGGCCGCCGA
GCTGCAGCGGCTTCGTCGGCCCGGCCCGTTCGTCGAGAAGTACCGCGAGCGCGAGTTCGGCGTCTTCCAG
GTCCGCAAGCACTACCGGTCGCAGAACCTGAACCGGCTGATCAAGGAACTCGGCATCCAGCAGGACGTCC
GCACCGAGGAGGAGATCACCGACGACACCGAGGGCCTGGTCGCCATCGCGGTCATCCCGGCCTACATCTG
GTACCGATACATCGCCCGCGTCGCCGGACGTCGCCTCGACCTCATCAAGGTCGCCGAGACGTACGGCCTA
CCGGGCGTCCGGCGGCTCGTCGAGTCCTGGGGCCTGGTGTGGGGCAAGGACGTCCTGGACCCGCCCGCCC
CGGAAGCGCCGGCCGCGCCGGGCGACCTTGACGCTGACCAGATGAGGTTCGAGGTCATGTCCGAGGAGGA
AGCTGCTTTCCGCGAGGCGCGCCGGAAGGCCAACGAGGCCCGCACGGAGGAGCTGGCCGCTTCGCTCGAC
CGAGTGCGTCAGCCGAAGAAGGAGGCGATCCGCCCGACGATCAGCCTTCGGAAGCGCCTGAAGCCGAAGC
CGGTCACCGTCGACGTCAAGACTCCCCCGCCCGGCGCCGCGTCGCCCGTGTGCCGCCGCTGCAAGGGCAA
GCTCGCCCCGGTACTCCAGCCCTGGGGCCAGCACCCCGGAGACTGCCTCCGCGTCGACACAGCGGTCGCG
TAGGGCCGCTGAGGGACCGCCATGAGACCGCCACCCCGGACATCCGGGTGGCGGTCTCATGGCGGTCCCG
GCGCGAAAGCCGAGGGTCTGCCTGCCGTGAGGTGGCCGGCGGACCTGGGTTACTGCTGGAATCCCGCGCC
CAGTCCGAGCGTCCGCCGGCGCTTTTCACCTGGCTCCGGGTGCTCGTCGATGAGCACCA
Features (pLannotate 1.2.2; 21 found; start..end, strand, type, name):
    469..575     -  oriT           oriT: incP origin of transfer
    891..1691    +  CDS            ApmR: aminoglycoside 3-N-acetyltransferase type IV ; aac(3)IV; confers resistance to apramycin (Paget and Davies, 1996)
   1701..1726    +  protein_bind   FRT (mutant) (fragment): FRT site with a mutation in the core sequence (Azam et al., 1997) FLP recombinase from the Saccharomyces cerevisiae 2μ plasmid
   1730..1882    +  CDS            ble (fragment): BLE_KLEPN - Experimental evidence at protein level: Swiss-Prot protein existence level 1. Binding protein with a strong affinity to the bleomycin family of antibiotics. Binds to CL990; an antimitotic-antibiotic compound. From Klebsiella pneumoniae.
   1993..2580    +  rep_origin     ori: high-copy-number ColE1/pMB1/pBR322/pUC origin of replication
   2763..2855    +  CDS            lacI (fragment): lac repressor; lacI; The lac repressor binds to the lac operator to inhibit transcription in E. coli. This inhibition can be relieved by adding lactose or isopropyl-β-D-thiogalactopyranoside (IPTG).
   2868..2889    +  protein_bind   CAP binding site: CAP binding activates transcription in the presence of cAMP. E. coli catabolite activator protein
   2904..2934    +  promoter       lac promoter: promoter for the E. coli lac operon
   2938..2960    +  protein_bind   lac operator (fragment): The lac repressor binds to the lac operator to inhibit transcription in E. coli. This inhibition can be relieved by adding lactose or isopropyl-β-D-thiogalactopyranoside (IPTG). lac repressor encoded by lacI
   3087..3162    +  misc_RNA       gRNA scaffold: guide RNA scaffold for the Streptococcus pyogenes CRISPR/Cas9 system
   3211..3339    +  CDS            C1 (fragment): RPC1_BPP22 - Experimental evidence at protein level: Swiss-Prot protein existence level 1. Binds to two promoters, P(RE) and Pa23 and activate transcription from these promoters. From Salmonella phage P22 (Bacteriophage P22).
   3332..3366    -  terminator     lambda t0 terminator: minimal transcription terminator from phage lambda (Scholtissek and Grosse, 1987)
   3534..4220    +  CDS            Apobec1: ABEC1_RAT - Experimental evidence at protein level: Swiss-Prot protein existence level 1. Catalytic component of the apolipoprotein B mRNA editing enzyme complex which is responsible for the postranscriptional editing of a CAA codon for Gln to a UAA codon for stop in the APOB mRNA. May also play a role in the epigenetic regulation of gene expression by participating in DNA demethylation. From Rattus norvegicus (Rat).
   4269..8369    +  CDS            cas9: CAS9_STRP1 - Also known as csn1 From Streptococcus pyogenes serotype M1.
   8382..8630    +  CDS            UGI: UNGI_BPPB2 - Experimental evidence at protein level: Swiss-Prot protein existence level 1. This protein binds specifically and reversibly to the host uracil-DNA glycosylase, preventing removal of uracil residues from PBS2 DNA by the host uracil-excision repair system. From Bacillus phage PBS2 (Bacteriophage PBS2).
   8634..8666    -  misc_feature   MCS (fragment): pUC18/19 multiple cloning site
   8671..8809    -  CDS            M13 gene III (fragment) (sequence withheld): pIII; III; minor coat protein
   8814..8862    -  terminator     fd terminator (sequence withheld): central terminator from bacteriophage fd (Otsuka and Kunisawa, 1982)
   8866..9006    -  CDS            M13 gene VIII (fragment) (sequence withheld): pVIII; VIII; major coat protein
   9205..10011   +  CDS            tsnR: TSNR_STRAJ - Also known as tsr From Streptomyces azureus.
  10577..12019   +  CDS            pSG5 Rep: replication initiator protein from the Streptomyces ghanaensis plasmid pSG5; rep
