[The description below was written by a language model from this plasmid's Addgene catalogue record and pLannotate feature annotations shown in this document.]
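Description:
pCRISPR-cBEST-v2-kasOP* is a 12.2 kb E. coli–Streptomyces shuttle plasmid built on the pGM1190 backbone that delivers a CRISPR cytosine base editor to streptomycetes. In E. coli it replicates from a high-copy ColE1/pUC-type origin and is selected with apramycin through the aac(3)IV acetyltransferase gene. An incP oriT allows it to be mobilised by conjugation from a suitable E. coli donor into actinomycete recipients. In Streptomyces it is maintained by the pSG5 replicon, whose Rep gene is annotated. This replicon is temperature sensitive, so the plasmid can be lost from edited strains by raising the temperature. The feature table also shows tsnR, the thiostrepton resistance methyltransferase from Streptomyces azureus, which protects the host when thiostrepton is present.

The payload is a roughly 5.1 kb synthetic, codon-optimised open reading frame fusing rat APOBEC1 cytidine deaminase, a Streptococcus pyogenes Cas9 nickase and the phage PBS2 uracil-DNA glycosylase inhibitor (UGI). It is expressed from PtipA, a thiostrepton-inducible promoter that the automated annotation does not mark. Guided by the sgRNA, the deaminase converts cytosines to uracils within the targeted protospacer. UGI blocks uracil excision, favouring C-to-T changes without a double-strand break, for example to introduce premature stop codons in target genes. An S. pyogenes gRNA scaffold followed by a lambda t0 terminator forms the sgRNA cassette. According to the record, this version has an optimised spacer cloning site and drives the sgRNA from the strong kasOP* promoter, also unannotated. The short lacI, ble, P22 C1 and M13 gene fragments and the fd terminator appear to be backbone remnants or terminator regions rather than functional genes. The associated publication concerns natural-product biosynthesis in a Streptomyces strain.
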