Addgene plasmid #209447: pCRISPR-cBEST-v2-kasOP*
Purpose: improved pCRISPR-cBEST plasmid with optimized sgRNA cloning site and expression of the sgRNA from the kasOP* promoter
Depositing lab: Tilmann Weber. Depositing organization: Danmarks Tekniske Universitet. Publication: Biosynthesis of the Azoxy Compound Azodyrecin from Streptomyces mirabilis P8-A2. Maleckis M, Wibowo M, Gren T, Jarmusch SA, Sterndorff EB, Booth T, Henriksen NNSE, Whitford CM, Jiang X, Jorgensen TS, Ding L, Weber T. ACS Chem Biol. 2024 Feb 10. doi: 10.1021/acschembio.3c00632. PubMed 38340355.
Backbone
  Vector backbone: pGM1190
  Vector type: CRISPR, Synthetic Biology
Growth in bacteria
  Bacterial resistance: Apramycin, 25 μg/mL
  Growth temperature: 37°C
  Growth strain: DH5alpha
  Growth instructions: maintenance in streptomycetes at 30 C. Temperature sensitive pSG5 replicon, replication only below 37 C.
  Copy number: Unknown
Gene/Insert
  Gene/Insert name: Codon optimized APOBEC1-nCas9-UGI fusion protein (alt name: Cytosine base editor)
  Species: Synthetic
  Insert size (bp): 5100
  Promoter: PtipA; sgRNA expression from kasOP* promoter
  Cloning method: Gibson Cloning
  Sequencing primers: 5′ CAacatgctgtgcggtgttg; 3′ TGCTGACCGGATCAGCAGTC
Terms and licenses: Academic/Nonprofit Terms; Industry Terms: Not Available to Industry
How to cite: pCRISPR-cBEST-v2-kasOP* was a gift from Tilmann Weber (Addgene plasmid # 209447 ; http://n2t.net/addgene:209447 ; RRID:Addgene_209447)
